>Addgene plasmid #232919 | pET/His-Rab1a(Q70L) | addgene full sequence | sequence record 465432 | Addgene NGS Result
TTCTTGAAGACGAAAGGGCCTCGTGATACGCCTATTTTTATAGGTTAATGTCATGATAATAATGGTTTCT
TAGACGTCAGGTGGCACTTTTCGGGGAAATGTGCGCGGAACCCCTATTTGTTTATTTTTCTAAATACATT
CAAATATGTATCCGCTCATGAGACAATAACCCTGATAAATGCTTCAATAACATTGAAAAAGGAAGAGTAT
GAGTATTCAACATTTCCGTGTCGCCCTTATTCCCTTTTTTGCGGCATTTTGCCTTCCTGTTTTTGCTCAC
CCAGAAACGCTGGTGAAAGTAAAAGATGCTGAAGATCAGTTGGGTGCACGAGTGGGTTACATCGAACTGG
ATCTCAACAGCGGTAAGATCCTTGAGAGTTTTCGCCCCGAAGAACGTTTTCCAATGATGAGCACTTTTAA
AGTTCTGCTATGTGGCGCGGTATTATCCCGTGTTGACGCCGGGCAAGAGCAACTCGGTCGCCGCATACAC
TATTCTCAGAATGACTTGGTTGAGTACTCACCAGTCACAGAAAAGCATCTTACGGATGGCATGACAGTAA
GAGAATTATGCAGTGCTGCCATAACCATGAGTGATAACACTGCGGCCAACTTACTTCTGACAACGATCGG
AGGACCGAAGGAGCTAACCGCTTTTTTGCACAACATGGGGGATCATGTAACTCGCCTTGATCGTTGGGAA
CCGGAGCTGAATGAAGCCATACCAAACGACGAGCGTGACACCACGATGCCTGCAGCAATGGCAACAACGT
TGCGCAAACTATTAACTGGCGAACTACTTACTCTAGCTTCCCGGCAACAATTAATAGACTGGATGGAGGC
GGATAAAGTTGCAGGACCACTTCTGCGCTCGGCCCTTCCGGCTGGCTGGTTTATTGCTGATAAATCTGGA
GCCGGTGAGCGTGGGTCTCGCGGTATCATTGCAGCACTGGGGCCAGATGGTAAGCCCTCCCGTATCGTAG
TTATCTACACGACGGGGAGTCAGGCAACTATGGATGAACGAAATAGACAGATCGCTGAGATAGGTGCCTC
ACTGATTAAGCATTGGTAACTGTCAGACCAAGTTTACTCATATATACTTTAGATTGATTTAAAACTTCAT
TTTTAATTTAAAAGGATCTAGGTGAAGATCCTTTTTGATAATCTCATGACCAAAATCCCTTAACGTGAGT
TTTCGTTCCACTGAGCGTCAGACCCCGTAGAAAAGATCAAAGGATCTTCTTGAGATCCTTTTTTTCTGCG
CGTAATCTGCTGCTTGCAAACAAAAAAACCACCGCTACCAGCGGTGGTTTGTTTGCCGGATCAAGAGCTA
CCAACTCTTTTTCCGAAGGTAACTGGCTTCAGCAGAGCGCAGATACCAAATACTGTCCTTCTAGTGTAGC
CGTAGTTAGGCCACCACTTCAAGAACTCTGTAGCACCGCCTACATACCTCGCTCTGCTAATCCTGTTACC
AGTGGCTGCTGCCAGTGGCGATAAGTCGTGTCTTACCGGGTTGGACTCAAGACGATAGTTACCGGATAAG
GCGCAGCGGTCGGGCTGAACGGGGGGTTCGTGCACACAGCCCAGCTTGGAGCGAACGACCTACACCGAAC
TGAGATACCTACAGCGTGAGCTATGAGAAAGCGCCACGCTTCCCGAAGGGAGAAAGGCGGACAGGTATCC
GGTAAGCGGCAGGGTCGGAACAGGAGAGCGCACGAGGGAGCTTCCAGGGGGAAACGCCTGGTATCTTTAT
AGTCCTGTCGGGTTTCGCCACCTCTGACTTGAGCGTCGATTTTTGTGATGCTCGTCAGGGGGGCGGAGCC
TATGGAAAAACGCCAGCAACGCGGCCTTTTTACGGTTCCTGGCCTTTTGCTGGCCTTTTGCTCACATGTT
CTTTCCTGCGTTATCCCCTGATTCTGTGGATAACCGTATTACCGCCTTTGAGTGAGCTGATACCGCTCGC
CGCAGCCGAACGACCGAGCGCAGCGAGTCAGTGAGCGAGGAAGCGGAAGAGCGCCTGATGCGGTATTTTC
TCCTTACGCATCTGTGCGGTATTTCACACCGCAATGGTGCACTCTCAGTACAATCTGCTCTGATGCCGCA
TAGTTAAGCCAGTATACACTCCGCTATCGCTACGTGACTGGGTCATGGCTGCGCCCCGACACCCGCCAAC
ACCCGCTGACGCGCCCTGACGGGCTTGTCTGCTCCCGGCATCCGCTTACAGACAAGCTGTGACCGTCTCC
GGGAGCTGCATGTGTCAGAGGTTTTCACCGTCATCACCGAAACGCGCGAGGCAGCTGCGGTAAAGCTCAT
CAGCGTGGTCGTGAAGCGATTCACAGATGTCTGCCTGTTCATCCGCGTCCAGCTCGTTGAGTTTCTCCAG
AAGCGTTAATGTCTGGCTTCTGATAAAGCGGGCCATGTTAAGGGCGGTTTTTTCCTGTTTGGTCACTGAT
GCCTCCGTGTAAGGGGGATTTCTGTTCATGGGGGTAATGATACCGATGAAACGAGAGAGGATGCTCACGA
TACGGGTTACTGATGATGAACATGCCCGGTTACTGGAACGTTGTGAGGGTAAACAACTGGCGGTATGGAT
GCGGCGGGACCAGAGAAAAATCACTCAGGGTCAATGCCAGCGCTTCGTTAATACAGATGTAGGTGTTCCA
CAGGGTAGCCAGCAGCATCCTGCGATGCAGATCCGGAACATAATGGTGCAGGGCGCTGACTTCCGCGTTT
CCAGACTTTACGAAACACGGAAACCGAAGACCATTCATGTTGTTGCTCAGGTCGCAGACGTTTTGCAGCA
GCAGTCGCTTCACGTTCGCTCGCGTATCGGTGATTCATTCTGCTAACCAGTAAGGCAACCCCGCCAGCCT
AGCCGGGTCCTCAACGACAGGAGCACGATCATGCGCACCCGTGGCCAGGACCCAACGCTGCCCGAGATGC
GCCGCGTGCGGCTGCTGGAGATGGCGGACGCGATGGATATGTTCTGCCAAGGGTTGGTTTGCGCATTCAC
AGTTCTCCGCAAGAATTGATTGGCTCCAATTCTTGGAGTGGTGAATCCGTTAGCGAGGTGCCGCCGGCTT
CCATTCAGGTCGAGGTGGCCCGGCTCCATGCACCGCGACGCAACGCGGGGAGGCAGACAAGGTATAGGGC
GGCGCCTACAATCCATGCCAACCCGTTCCATGTGCTCGCCGAGGCGGCATAAATCGCCGTGACGATCAGC
GGTCCAATGATCGAAGTTAGGCTGGTAAGAGCCGCGAGCGATCCTTGAAGCTGTCCCTGATGGTCGTCAT
CTACCTGCCTGGACAGCATGGCCTGCAACGCGGGCATCCCGATGCCGCCGGAAGCGAGAAGAATCATAAT
GGGGAAGGCCATCCAGCCTCGCGTCGCGAACGCCAGCAAGACGTAGCCCAGCGCGTCGGCCGCCATGCCG
GCGATAATGGCCTGCTTCTCGCCGAAACGTTTGGTGGCGGGACCAGTGACGAAGGCTTGAGCGAGGGCGT
GCAAGATTCCGAATACCGCAAGCGACAGGCCGATCATCGTCGCGCTCCAGCGAAAGCGGTCCTCGCCGAA
AATGACCCAGAGCGCTGCCGGCACCTGTCCTACGAGTTGCATGATAAAGAAGACAGTCATAAGTGCGGCG
ACGATAGTCATGCCCCGCGCCCACCGGAAGGAGCTGACTGGGTTGAAGGCTCTCAAGGGCATCGGTCGAC
GCTCTCCCTTATGCGACTCCTGCATTAGGAAGCAGCCCAGTAGTAGGTTGAGGCCGTTGAGCACCGCCGC
CGCAAGGAATGGTGCATGCAAGGAGATGGCGCCCAACAGTCCCCCGGCCACGGGGCCTGCCACCATACCC
ACGCCGAAACAAGCGCTCATGAGCCCGAAGTGGCGAGCCCGATCTTCCCCATCGGTGATGTCGGCGATAT
AGGCGCCAGCAACCGCACCTGTGGCGCCGGTGATGCCGGCCACGATGCGTCCGGCGTAGAGGATCGAGAT
CTCGATCCCGCGAAATTAATACGACTCACTATAGGGAGACCACAACGGTTTCCCTCTAGTGCCGGCTCCG
GAGAGCTCTTTAATTAAGCGGCCGCCCTGCAGGACTCGAGTTCTAGAAATAATTTTGTTTAACTTTAAGA
AGGAGATATACATATGAAATCTTCTCACCATCACCATCACCATGAAAACCTGTACTTCCAATCCAATGCA
ATGGGCATGTCAAGTATGAACCCTGAGTATGATTACCTGTTCAAACTGCTGCTGATTGGCGATTCTGGCG
TGGGCAAGAGCTGTCTGCTGCTGAGGTTCGCCGACGATACCTACACAGAGTCTTATATCAGCACCATCGG
CGTGGACTTTAAGATCCGCACCATCGAGCTGGATGGCAAGACAATCAAGCTGCAGATCTGGGACACAGCC
GGCCAGGAGCGGTTCAGAACCATCACAAGCTCCTACTATCGGGGCGCCCACGGCATCATCGTGGTGTACG
ACGTGACCGATCAGGAGAGCTTTAACAATGTGAAGCAGTGGCTGCAGGAGATCGACAGGTATGCCTCCGA
GAACGTGAATAAGCTGCTGGTGGGCAACAAGTGCGACCTGACCACAAAGAAGGTGGTGGATTACACCACA
GCCAAGGAGTTCGCCGATTCCCTGGGCATCCCCTTCCTGGAGACAAGCGCCAAGAACGCCACAAATGTGG
AGCAGTCTTTCATGACAATGGCCGCCGAGATCAAGAAGCGGATGGGCCCTGGCGCCACAGCCGGCGGCGC
CGAGAAAAGCAATGTCAAAATCCAGTCTACACCCGTCAAGCAGTCAGGGGGAGGCTGTTGTTAATAACAT
TGGAAGTGGATAACGGATCCGCGATCGCGGCGCGCCACCTGGTGGCCGGCCGGTACCACGCGTGCGCGCT
GATCCGGCTGCTAACAAAGCCCGAAAGGAAGCTGAGTTGGCTGCTGCCACCGCTGAGCAATAACTAGCAT
AACCCCTTGGGGCCTCTAAACGGGTCTTGAGGGGTTTTTTGCTGAAAGGAGGAACTATATCCGGATATCC
ACAGGACGGGTGTGGTCGCCATGATCGCGTAGTCGATAGTGGCTCCAAGTAGCGAAGCGAGCAGGACTGG
GCGGCGGCCAAAGCGGTCGGACAGTGCTCCGAGAACGGGTGCGCATAGAAATTGCATCAACGCATATAGC
GCTAGCAGCACGCCATAGTGACTGGCGATGCTGTCGGAATGGACGATATCCCGCAAGAGGCCCGGCAGTA
CCGGCATAACCAAGCCTATGCCTACAGCATCCAGGGTGACGGTGCCGAGGATGACGATGAGCGCATTGTT
AGATTTCATACACGGTGCCTGACTGCGTTAGCAATTTAACTGTGATAAACTACCGCATTAAAGCTTATCG
ATGATAAGCTGTCAAACATGAGAA
Features (pLannotate 1.2.2; 16 found; start..end, strand, type, name):
    104..208     +  promoter       AmpR promoter: bla
    209..1069    +  CDS            AmpR: β-lactamase; bla; confers resistance to ampicillin, carbenicillin, and related antibiotics
   1240..1828    +  rep_origin     ori: high-copy-number ColE1/pMB1/pBR322/pUC origin of replication
   2014..2153    -  misc_feature   bom: basis of mobility region from pBR322
   2255..2446    -  CDS            rop: Rop protein, which maintains plasmids at low copy number; rop
   2463..2843    +  CDS            YPB1_ECOLX: Protein predicted: Swiss-Prot protein existence level 4. From Escherichia coli.
   3085..3985    -  CDS            TcR (fragment): tetracycline efflux protein; tet; confers resistance to tetracycline
   4007..4025    +  promoter       T7 promoter: promoter for bacteriophage T7 RNA polymerase
   4114..4136    +  RBS            RBS: efficient ribosome binding site from bacteriophage T7 gene 10 (Olins and Rangwala, 1989)
   4156..4173    +  CDS            6xHis: 6xHis affinity tag
   4174..4190    +  CDS            TEV site (fragment): tobacco etch virus (TEV) protease recognition and cleavage site
   4207..4821    +  CDS            RAB1A: RAB1A_CANLF - Also known as RAB1. Experimental evidence at protein level: Swiss-Prot protein existence level 1. The small GTPases Rab are key regulators of intracellular membrane trafficking, from the formation of transport vesicles to their fusion with membranes (PubMed:1429835). Rabs cycle between an inactive GDP-bound form and an active GTP-bound form that is able to recruit to membranes different sets of downstream effectors directly responsible for vesicle formation, movement, tethering and fusion (PubMed:1429835). RAB1A regulates vesicular protein transport from the endoplasmic reticulum
   4907..4956    +  CDS            SET1 (fragment): solubility-enhancement tag derived from T7 phage gene 10B
   4964..5011    +  terminator     T7 terminator: transcription terminator for bacteriophage T7 RNA polymerase
   5037..5329    -  CDS            TcR (fragment): tetracycline efflux protein; tet; confers resistance to tetracycline
   5377..5405    -  promoter       tet promoter: E. coli promoter for tetracycline efflux protein gene
