[The description below was written by a language model from this plasmid's Addgene catalogue record and pLannotate feature annotations shown in this document.]
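Description:
pET/His-Rab1a(Q70L) is a 5.4 kb bacterial expression plasmid built on a pET backbone for producing a mutant form of the human small GTPase RAB1A in E. coli. It replicates from a ColE1/pMB1-type origin and is selected with ampicillin through the β-lactamase gene and its native promoter. The backbone shows its pBR322 ancestry: it retains the bom mobility region, the rop gene, and two fragments of the tetracycline resistance gene with its tet promoter. The expression cassette lies between these fragments, so that marker is interrupted and presumably non-functional. The catalogue lists the plasmid as high copy, although rop is normally associated with reduced copy number.

The expression cassette runs from a T7 promoter through the phage T7 gene 10 ribosome binding site into an N-terminal 6xHis tag. A sequence annotated as a partial TEV protease recognition site follows, then the RAB1A coding sequence and a T7 terminator. The annotation tool matched the insert to the canine RAB1A entry, but the catalogue gives the species as human. A short hit to a T7 gene 10B-derived solubility tag lies downstream of the coding sequence and just before the terminator. It is probably residual vector sequence rather than a fused tag. No lac operator or lacI gene is annotated. Transcription depends on T7 RNA polymerase, so expression requires a host strain that supplies it.

The insert was introduced by ligation-independent cloning. In Rab GTPases, the Q70L substitution is generally understood to impair GTP hydrolysis, holding the protein in its active GTP-bound state. The record states the purpose only as E. coli expression. The design suits nickel-affinity purification of recombinant Rab1a, possibly with TEV removal of the tag, for biochemical or structural work on membrane trafficking.
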