Addgene plasmid #232919: pET/His-Rab1a(Q70L)
Purpose: E. coli Expression
Depositing lab: James Hurley. Depositing organization: University of California, Berkeley.
Backbone
  Vector backbone: pET
  Vector type: Bacterial Expression
Growth in bacteria
  Bacterial resistance: Ampicillin, 100 μg/mL
  Growth temperature: 37°C
  Growth strain: DH5alpha
  Copy number: High Copy
Gene/Insert
  Gene/Insert name: RAB1A
  Species: H. sapiens (human)
  Mutation: Q70L
  Entrez Gene: RAB1A (a.k.a. RAB1, YPT1)
  Tag / fusion protein: His (N terminal on insert)
  Cloning method: Ligation Independent Cloning
Terms and licenses: Academic/Nonprofit Terms; Industry Terms: Not Available to Industry
How to cite: pET/His-Rab1a(Q70L) was a gift from James Hurley (Addgene plasmid # 232919 ; http://n2t.net/addgene:232919 ; RRID:Addgene_232919)
